Addgene plasmid #37310: CFP-GAI(1-532)
Depositing lab: Takanari Inoue. Depositing organization: Johns Hopkins University and School of Medicine. Publication: Rapid and orthogonal logic gating with a gibberellin-induced dimerization system. Miyamoto T, Derose R, Suarez A, Ueno T, Chen M, Sun TP, Wolfgang MJ, Mukherjee C, Meyers DJ, Inoue T. Nat Chem Biol. 2012 Mar 25;8(5):465-70. doi: 10.1038/nchembio.922. PubMed 22446836.
Backbone
  Vector backbone: pECFP-C1
  Backbone manufacturer: Clontech
  Backbone size w/o insert (bp): 4700
  Vector type: Mammalian Expression
  Selectable markers: Neomycin (select with G418)
Growth in bacteria
  Bacterial resistance: Kanamycin, 50 μg/mL
  Growth temperature: 37°C
  Growth strain: DH5alpha
  Copy number: Unknown
Gene/Insert
  Gene/Insert name: GAI
  Species: A. thaliana (mustard weed)
  Mutation: contains aa 1-532
  Entrez Gene: GAI (a.k.a. AT1G14920, F10B6.34, F10B6_34, GAI PROTEIN, GIBBERELLIC ACID INSENSITIVE, RESTORATION ON GROWTH ON AMMONIA 2, RGA2)
  Promoter: CMV
  Tag / fusion protein: CFP (N terminal on backbone)
  Cloning method: Restriction Enzyme; 5′ cloning site BsrGI (unknown if destroyed); 3′ cloning site SacI (unknown if destroyed)
  Sequencing primers: 5′ EGFP-C; 3′ SV40pA-R
Terms and licenses: Academic/Nonprofit Terms; Industry Terms: Not Available to Industry
How to cite: CFP-GAI(1-532) was a gift from Takanari Inoue (Addgene plasmid # 37310 ; http://n2t.net/addgene:37310 ; RRID:Addgene_37310)
