[The description below was written by a language model from this plasmid's Addgene catalogue record.]
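Description:
CFP-GAI(1-532) is a mammalian expression plasmid built on the Clontech pECFP-C1 backbone (about 4.7 kb without insert). It encodes amino acids 1-532 of the Arabidopsis thaliana protein GAI (GIBBERELLIC ACID INSENSITIVE, AT1G14920) fused to the C terminus of cyan fluorescent protein. The CFP tag is supplied by the backbone and sits at the N terminus of the fusion, and the GAI fragment was inserted by restriction cloning between BsrGI and SacI sites; the record does not say whether these sites survived cloning. Transcription of the fusion is driven by the CMV promoter, which gives strong constitutive expression in most mammalian cell lines. The plasmid is propagated in E. coli under kanamycin selection, and a neomycin resistance marker allows G418 selection of transfected mammalian cells. Copy number is listed as unknown, and no feature table is provided, so details such as the origins of replication and polyadenylation signals are not stated in the record.

GAI is a DELLA-family repressor of gibberellin signalling that, in plants, binds the gibberellin receptor GID1 when the hormone is present. The associated publication describes a gibberellin-induced dimerization system for rapid and orthogonal logic gating in cells, so this construct most likely serves as one half of a chemically inducible dimerization pair. The CFP moiety would allow the GAI fusion to be tracked by live-cell fluorescence microscopy, for example to follow its localization or recruitment after inducer is added. The partner construct and the specific inducer are not described in this record.
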