>Addgene plasmid #37310 | CFP-GAI(1-532) | addgene partial sequence | sequence record 47574 | CMV-F
CCGTCAGATCCGCTAGCGCTACCGGTCGCCACCATGGTGAGCAAGGGCGAGGAGCTGTTCACCGGGGTGG
TGCCCATCCTGGTCGAGCTGGACGGCGACGTAAACGGCCACAAGTTCAGCGTGTCCGGCGAGGGCGAGGG
CGATGCCACCTACGGCAAGCTGACCCTGAAGTTCATCTGCACCACCGGCAAGCTGCCCGTGCCCTGGCCC
ACCCTCGTGACCACCCTGACCTGGGGCGTGCAGTGCTTCAGCCGCTACCCCGACCACATGAAGCAGCACG
ACTTCTTCAAGTCCGCCATGCCCGAAGGCTACGTCCAGGAGCGCACCATCTTCTTCAAGGACGACGGCAA
CTACAAGACCCGCGCCGAGGTGAAGTTCGAGGGCGACACCCTGGTGAACCGCATCGAGCTGAAGGGCATC
GACTTCAAGGAGGACGGCAACATCCTGGGGCACAAGCTGGAGTACAACTACATCAGCCACAACGTCTATA
TCACCGCCGACAAGCAGAAGAACGGCATCAAGGCCAACTTCAAGATCCGCCACAACATCGAGGACGGCAG
CGTGCAGCTCGCCGACCACTACCAGCAGAACACCCCCATCGGCGACGGCCCCGTGCTGCTGCCCGACAAC
CACTACCTGAGCACCCAGTCCGCCCTGAGCAAAGACCCCAACGAGAAGCGCGATCACATGGTCCTGCTGG
AGTTCGTGACCGCCGCCGGGATCACTCTCGGCATGGACGAGCTGTACAAGAGCGCAGGAGGAATGAAGAG
AGATCATCATCATCATCATCATCAAGATAAGAAGACTATGATGATGAATGAAGAAGACGACGGTAACGGC
ATGGATGAGCTTCTAGCTGTTCTTGGTTACAAGG
