>Addgene plasmid #37310 | CFP-GAI(1-532) | addgene partial sequence | sequence record 47600 | SV40pA-R 5'-GAAATTTGTGATGCTATTGC-3'
TTACAACAACAATTGCATTCATTTTATGTTTCAGGTTCAGGGGGAGGTGTGGGAGGTTTTTTAAAGCAAG
TAAAACCTCTACAAATGTGGTATGGCTGATTATGATCAGTTATCTAGATCCGGTGGATCCCGGGCCCGCG
GTACCGTCGACTGCAGAATTCGAAGCTTGAGCTCCACCAGCACTACCACCAGCACTATTGGTGGAGAGTT
TCCAAGCCGAGGTGGCTATGAGCGGTCGTGTGTGCCAACCCAACATGAGACAGCCGTCACTCTCCTCCAC
CCGATAACCCTCACCGCCGTTGAACAGAGCCAAAAGCATACTCGCTTGCTTAAACGCATTCGAACCAATA
TGTGCAGCCGCAAACCCAGCAGACCCGAACCGGTTCCTCCACTGACTCAACGTTTCATGACGCTCAACTC
GGTCAGGTCCATCACAAGCCACAACGTTGCAGATCTGTTTACCCAAGTAAACCTCCGACATGACCTTGTC
TTGACCACTCGGTACACCTTCCAACGAGTCAAACAACGTCGAGTAATAATGCAACGACTCAGTAAACCGA
TCTAAGAAAATCGGACTATTATGGTTCGATTCCTGCTCAACCACAGTGAAAATCTCCGGTTTAATCTGAT
TCACCACACCAAGAACCTTATCGATCGCACCAGGTCGTCCCAAGAGCTTGTGAAGCTCGAAAACAGAGTT
AACCGCAACAGATTCAATCTCACTTGGTCTAAGCTCAAGCATCGAAGCATCAAGATCAGCTAAAGTGTTA
GCCACAAATCCTCTGTACTCAAACTCAACGTGAATCGCCTCAG
